Addgene plasmid #155361: pOD_004
Purpose: (Empty Backbone) Gentamycin version of the scarless genome engineering pDEL plasmid (Tikh et al. 2016) compatible with Salmonella
Depositing lab: Elisabeth Raleigh. Depositing organization: New England Biolabs. Publication: Reassembling a cannon in the DNA defense arsenal: Genetics of StySA, a BREX phage exclusion system in Salmonella lab strains. Zaworski J, Dagva O, Brandt J, Baum C, Ettwiller L, Fomenkov A, Raleigh EA. PLoS Genet. 2022 Apr 4;18(4):e1009943. doi: 10.1371/journal.pgen.1009943. eCollection 2022 Apr. PubMed 35377874.
Backbone
  Vector backbone: pDEL
  Backbone manufacturer: Ilya B. Tikh and James C. Samuelson1
  Backbone size (bp): 4366
  Modifications to backbone: Replacment of KanR resistance cassette by Gentamicin resistance cassette. Gentamicin cassette was amplified from TT24691 from Roth lab ( http://rothlab.ucdavis.edu/cgi-bin/textQuery.cgi )
  Vector type: Synthetic Biology
Growth in bacteria
  Bacterial resistance: Gentamicin, 10 μg/mL
  Growth temperature: 37°C
  Growth strain: Pir1
  Growth instructions: The plasmid can be maintained in Pir2 strain.
  Copy number: Unknown
Terms and licenses: Academic/Nonprofit Terms; Industry Terms
Depositor comments: The destination strain should be recA+ and not be able to maintain R6K plasmid Gentamicin is used to select colonies with the integrated vector. The rhaBAD and lac promoters can be induced with 0.2% rhamnose and 0.5mM IPTG
How to cite: pOD_004 was a gift from Elisabeth Raleigh (Addgene plasmid # 155361 ; http://n2t.net/addgene:155361 ; RRID:Addgene_155361)
