[The description below was written by a language model from this plasmid's Addgene catalogue record and pLannotate feature annotations shown in this document.]
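Description:
pOD_004 is a 4,366 bp empty-backbone suicide vector for scarless genome engineering in Salmonella. It derives from the pDEL plasmid by replacing the original kanamycin resistance cassette with a gentamicin resistance cassette. It replicates from the R6K γ origin, which functions only when the pi initiator protein is supplied in trans, so it is maintained in pir-expressing E. coli hosts such as Pir1 or Pir2. It cannot persist as a free plasmid in an ordinary target strain. Selection relies on GmR (the aacC1 gentamicin acetyltransferase), which the annotation places downstream of a cat promoter. The feature table also reports short fragments matching IS1 and the RSF origin; these appear to be remnants rather than functional elements.

Beyond the marker, the plasmid carries two inducible functions. The yeast homing endonuclease I-SceI is placed under the rhamnose-inducible rhaB promoter. The Bacillus subtilis sacB gene (levansucrase, a standard sucrose-sensitivity counter-selection marker) sits behind a lac promoter and operator with a CAP binding site, making it IPTG-inducible. The user clones homology to the chromosomal target into the backbone and introduces the plasmid into a recA+ strain that cannot support R6K replication. Gentamicin then selects for cells in which the whole vector has integrated by homologous recombination. In vectors of this type, I-SceI induction cuts the integrated vector to stimulate a second recombination event, and sacB selects against cells that retain it, leaving a markerless edit. The annotation does not mark an I-SceI recognition site or a cloning site, so their positions are not stated in the record.
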