Features (pLannotate 1.2.2; 11 found; start..end, strand, type, name):
    532..650     +  promoter       rhaB promoter: promoter of the E. coli rhaBAD operon, conferring tight induction with L-rhamnose and repression with D-glucose in the presence of RhaR and RhaS (Giacalone et al., 2006)
    674..1378    +  CDS            SCEI: SCE1_YEAST - Also known as OMEGA, SECY. Experimental evidence at protein level: Swiss-Prot protein existence level 1. Mitochondrial DNA endonuclease involved in intron homing. It introduces a specific double-strand break in the DNA of the 21S rRNA gene and thus mediates the insertion of an intron, containing its own coding sequence (group I intron), into an intronless gene. Specifically recognizes and cleaves the sequence 5'-TAGGGATAACAGGGTAAT-3'. From Saccharomyces cerevisiae (strain ATCC 204508 / S288c) (Baker's yeast).
   1444..1505    -  mobile_element IS1 (fragment): prokaryotic transposable element IS1
   1626..1728    +  promoter       cat promoter: promoter of the E. coli cat gene encoding chloramphenicol acetyltransferase
   1729..2262    +  CDS            GmR: gentamycin acetyltransferase; aacC1; confers resistance to gentamycin
   2579..2600    +  protein_bind   CAP binding site: CAP binding activates transcription in the presence of cAMP. E. coli catabolite activator protein
   2615..2645    +  promoter       lac promoter: promoter for the E. coli lac operon
   2653..2669    +  protein_bind   lac operator: The lac repressor binds to the lac operator to inhibit transcription in E. coli. This inhibition can be relieved by adding lactose or isopropyl-β-D-thiogalactopyranoside (IPTG). lac repressor encoded by lacI
   2739..4157    +  CDS            sacB: SACB_BACSU - Experimental evidence at protein level: Swiss-Prot protein existence level 1. From Bacillus subtilis (strain 168).
   4192..4239    -  rep_origin     RSF ori (fragment): Plasmids containing the RSF 1030 origin of replication can be propagated in E. coli cells that contain additional plasmids with compatible origins.
   4238..257     +  rep_origin     R6K γ ori (across the origin): γ replication origin from E. coli plasmid R6K; requires the R6K initiator protein pi for replication
>Addgene plasmid #155361 | pOD_004 | addgene full sequence | sequence record 313593 | Addgene NGS Result
CATGGCTAACGTACTAAGCTCTCATGTTTCACGTACTAAGCTCTCATGTTTGAACAATAAAATTAATATA
AATCAGCAACTTAAATAGCCTCTAAGGTTTTAAGTTTTATAAGAAAAAAAAGAATATATAAGGCTTTTAA
AGCTAGCTTTTAAGGTTTAACGGTTGTGGACAACAAGCCAGGGATGTAACGCACTGAGAAGCCCTTAGAG
CCTCTCAAAGCAATTTTGAGTGACACAGGAACACTTAACGGCTGACATGGCCTTAGAAGGCGTTTTAGAA
GCCCTAATGGATGGAGTCAAAACAAACTAGCGATCTGACGCTCAGTGGAACGAAAACTCACGTTAAGGGA
TTTTGGTCATTGTAATTCTCCATGGTAATTCACGACGGAGGCCACCTCATGTTAGTCATGCGCAAAAAAC
CCCGCTTCGGCGGGGTTTTTTCGCGCCCGCCGAAAACCCCGCTTCGGCGGGGTTTTGCCGCTCAGCTACT
AGGGATAACAGGGTAATGACCAGGTCCTTCAGAACGTTCAGCACCACAATTCAGCAAATTGTGAACATCA
TCACGTTCATCTTTCCCTGGTTGCCAATGGCCCATTTTCCTGTCAGTAACGAGAAGGTCGCGAATTCAGG
CGCTTTTTAGACTGGTCGTAGTTTAACTTTAAGGAGGGGATCTATGAAGAACATCAAAAAGAATCAAGTA
ATCAATTTCGGACCTAATTCTAAATTATTAAAAGAATATAAATCACAATTAATTGAATTAAATATTGAAC
AATTTGAAGCAGGTATTGGTTTAATTTTAGGAGATGCTTATATTCGTAGTCGTGATGAAGGTAAACTATA
TTGTATGCAATTTGAGTGGAAAAATAAGGCATACATGGATCATGTATGTTTATTATATGATCAATGGGTA
TTATCACCTCCTCATAAAAAAGAAAGAGTTAATCATTTAGGTAATTTAGTAATTACCTGGGGAGCTCAAA
CTTTCAAACATCAAGCTTTTAATAAATTGGCTAACTTATTCATTGTAAATAACAAAAAGCTTATTCCTAA
CAATTTAGTTGAAAATTACTTGACACCTATAAGTTTGGCATACTGGTTTATAGATGATGGAGGTAAATGG
GATTACAATAAAAACTCTCTTAATAAAAGTATCGTATTAAATACACAAAGTTTTACTTTCGAAGAAGTAG
AATATTTGGTTAAAGGTTTAAGAAATAAATTCCAATTGAATTGTTATGTTAAAATCAATAAAAACAAACC
AATCATCTACATTGATTCTATAAGTTATTTAATCTTTTATAATTTGATCAAACCTTACTTAATCCCTCAA
ATGATATACAAATTACCTAATACTATCTCATCCGAAACTTTCTTGAAATAACATGGCGATAGCTAGACTG
GGCGGTTTTATGGACAGCAAGCCACCAAACACCCCCCAAAACCAAGCCACTGGAGCACCTCAAAAACACC
ATCATACACTAAATCAGTAAGTTGGCAGCACCACCCGACGCACTTTGCGCCGAATAAATACCTGTGACGG
AAGATCACTTCGCAGAATAAATAAATCCTGGTGTCCCTGTTGATACCGGGAAGCCCTGGGCCAACTTTTG
GCGAAAATGAGACGTTGATCGGCACGTAAGAGGTTCCAACTTTCACCATAATGAAATAAGATCACTACCG
GGCGTATTTTTTGAGTTATCGAGATTTTCAGGAGCTAAGGAAGCTAAAATGTTACGCAGCAGCAACGATG
TTACGCAGCAGGGCAGTCGCCCTAAAACAAAGTTAGGTGGCTCAAGTATGGGCATCATTCGCACATGTAG
GCTCGGCCCTGACCAAGTCAAATCCATGCGGGCTGCTCTTGATCTTTTCGGTCGTGAGTTCGGAGACGTA
GCCACCTACTCCCAACATCAGCCGGACTCCGATTACCTCGGGAACTTGCTCCGTAGTAAGACATTCATCG
CGCTTGCTGCCTTCGACCAAGAAGCGGTTGTTGGCGCTCTCGCGGCTTACGTTCTGCCCAAGTTTGAGCA
GCCGCGTAGTGAGATCTATATCTATGATCTCGCAGTCTCCGGCGAGCACCGGAGGCAGGGCATTGCCACC
GCGCTCATCAATCTCCTCAAGCATGAGGCCAACGCGCTTGGTGCTTATGTGATCTACGTGCAAGCAGATT
ACGGTGACGATCCCGCAGTGGCTCTCTATACAAAGTTGGGCATACGGGAAGAAGTGATGCACTTTGATAT
CGACCCAAGTACCGCCACCTAATTTTTTTAAGGCAGTTATTGGTGCCCTTAAACGCCTGGTTGCTACGCC
TGAATAAGTGATAATAAGCGGATGAATGGCAGAAATTCGAAAGCAAATTCGACCCGGTCGTCGGTTCAGG
GCAGGGTCGTTAAATAGCCGCTTATGTCTATTGCTGGTTTACCGGTTTATTGACTACCGGAAGCAGTGTG
ACCGTGTGCTTCTCAAATGCCTGAGGCCAGTTTGCTCAGGCTCTCCCGTGTGGTGTGGTGTGGTTGTGTG
GGGTTCGAAATGACCGACCAAGCGACATCATAACGGTTCTGGCAAATATTCTGGCAATTAATGTGAGTTA
GCTCACTCATTAGGCACCCCAGGCTTTACACTTTATGCTTCCGGCTCGTATGTTGTGTGGAATTGTGAGC
GGATAACAATTTCACACAGGAAACAGCCAGTCCGTTTAGGTGTTTTCACGAGCAATTGACCAACAGGAGG
ATCTGGAAATGAACATCAAAAAGTTTGCAAAACAAGCAACAGTATTAACCTTTACTACCGCACTGCTGGC
AGGAGGCGCAACTCAAGCGTTTGCGAAAGAAACGAACCAAAAGCCATATAAGGAAACATACGGCATTTCC
CATATTACACGCCATGATATGCTGCAAATCCCTGAACAGCAAAAAAATGAAAAATATCAAGTTCCTGAGT
TCGATTCGTCCACAATTAAAAATATCTCTTCTGCAAAAGGCCTGGACGTTTGGGACAGCTGGCCATTACA
AAACGCTGACGGCACTGTCGCAAACTATCACGGCTACCACATCGTCTTTGCATTAGCCGGAGATCCTAAA
AATGCGGATGACACATCGATTTACATGTTCTATCAAAAAGTCGGCGAAACTTCTATTGACAGCTGGAAAA
ACGCTGGCCGCGTCTTTAAAGACAGCGACAAATTCGATGCAAATGATTCTATCCTAAAAGACCAAACACA
AGAATGGTCAGGTTCAGCCACATTTACATCTGACGGAAAAATCCGTTTATTCTACACTGATTTCTCCGGT
AAACATTACGGCAAACAAACACTGACAACTGCACAAGTTAACGTATCAGCATCAGACAGCTCTTTGAACA
TCAACGGTGTAGAGGATTATAAATCAATCTTTGACGGTGACGGAAAAACGTATCAAAATGTACAGCAGTT
CATCGATGAAGGCAACTACAGCTCAGGCGACAACCATACGCTGAGAGATCCTCACTACGTAGAAGATAAA
GGCCACAAATACTTAGTATTTGAAGCAAACACTGGAACTGAAGATGGCTACCAAGGCGAAGAATCTTTAT
TTAACAAAGCATACTATGGCAAAAGCACATCATTCTTCCGTCAAGAAAGTCAAAAACTTCTGCAAAGCGA
TAAAAAACGCACGGCTGAGTTAGCAAACGGCGCTCTCGGTATGATTGAGCTAAACGATGATTACACACTG
AAAAAAGTGATGAAACCGCTGATTGCATCTAACACAGTAACAGATGAAATTGAACGCGCGAACGTCTTTA
AAATGAACGGCAAATGGTATCTGTTCACTGACTCCCGCGGATCAAAAATGACGATTGACGGCATTACGTC
TAACGATATTTACATGCTTGGTTATGTTTCTAATTCTTTAACTGGCCCATACAAGCCGCTGAACAAAACT
GGCCTTGTGTTAAAAATGGATCTTGATCCTAACGATGTAACCTTTACTTACTCACACTTCGCTGTACCTC
AAGCGAAAGGAAACAATGTCGTGATTACAAGCTATATGACAAACAGAGGATTCTACGCAGACAAACAATC
AACGTTTGCGCCCAGCTTCCTGCTGAACATCAAAGGCAAGAAAACATCTGTTGTCAAAGACAGCATCCTT
GAACAAGGACAATTAACAGTTAACAAATAACGTTTAAGGGCACCAATAACTGCAGCGCTAGTACGGTTAT
CCACAGAATCAGGGGATAACGCAGGAAAGAACATGTGAGATCAGCAGTTCAACCTGTTGATAGTACGTAC
TAAGCTCTCATGTTTCACGTACTAAGCTCTCATGTTTAACGTACTAAGCTCTCATGTTTAACGAACTAAA
CCCTCATGGCTAACGTACTAAGCTCT
